Addgene plasmid #52083: pLenti-EF-FH-TAZ-ires-blast
Purpose: Lentiviral expression vector for TAZ with N-terminal FLAG and His tags
Depositing lab: Yutaka Hata. Depositing organization: Institute of Science Tokyo. Publication: Screening with a novel cell-based assay for TAZ activators identifies a compound that enhances myogenesis in C2C12 cells and facilitates muscle repair in the muscle injury model. Yang Z, Nakagawa K, Sarkar A, Maruyama J, Iwasa H, Bao Y, Ishigami-Yuasa M, Ito S, Kagechika H, Hata S, Nishina H, Abe S, Kitagawa M, Hata Y. Mol Cell Biol. 2014 Feb 18. 10.1128/MCB.01346-13 PubMed 24550007.
Backbone
  Vector backbone: pLenti-EF-ires-blast
  Modifications to backbone: pLenti-EF-FH-TAZ was constructed by subcloning NheI/SalI fragment from pClneoFH-TAZ into pLenti-EF-ires-blast vector. TAZ insert was amplified by PCR, cut with EcoRI and XhoI and ligated into EcoRI and Sall sites of pLenti-EF-ires-blast vector.
  Vector type: Mammalian Expression, Lentiviral
  Selectable markers: Blasticidin
Growth in bacteria
  Bacterial resistance: Ampicillin, 100 μg/mL
  Growth temperature: 37°C
  Growth strain: Stbl3
  Copy number: Unknown
Gene/Insert
  Gene/Insert name: TAZ (alt names: Transcriptional co-activator with PDZ-binding motif; WWTR1)
  Species: H. sapiens (human)
  Entrez Gene: WWTR1 (a.k.a. TAZ)
  Promoter: EF1a
  Tag / fusion protein: FLAG (N terminal on backbone); His (N terminal on backbone)
  Cloning method: Restriction Enzyme; 5′ cloning site EcoRI (not destroyed); 3′ cloning site SalI (destroyed during cloning)
  Sequencing primers: 5′ EF1a-F; 3′ pBABE-3
Terms and licenses: Academic/Nonprofit Terms; Industry Terms: Not Available to Industry
Depositor comments: Please note that TAZ has a Sall site present within the coding region.
How to cite: pLenti-EF-FH-TAZ-ires-blast was a gift from Yutaka Hata (Addgene plasmid # 52083 ; http://n2t.net/addgene:52083 ; RRID:Addgene_52083)
