[The description below was written by a language model from this plasmid's Addgene catalogue record and pLannotate feature annotations shown in this document.]
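Description:
pLenti-EF-FH-TAZ-ires-blast is a third-generation-style, self-inactivating HIV-1 lentiviral transfer vector for constitutive expression of human TAZ (WWTR1, the transcriptional co-activator with PDZ-binding motif) in mammalian cells. It is built on the pLenti-EF-ires-blast backbone and is propagated in E. coli through a high-copy ColE1/pUC origin with ampicillin resistance. An f1 origin and residual lac/T3/T7 cloning-vector elements are also present. The viral genome is transcribed from a chimeric RSV promoter fused to a truncated 5' LTR, followed by the Ψ packaging signal with a gag fragment and the Rev response element. It ends in a ΔU3 3' LTR, which inactivates LTR promoter activity after integration, and an SV40 polyadenylation signal and SV40 origin lie downstream. No cPPT or WPRE is annotated in the feature table.

The payload is a bicistronic cassette driven by the EF-1α promoter. Short annotated fragments matching FLAG and 6xHis tags sit immediately upstream of the full WWTR1 coding sequence, consistent with the recorded N-terminal FLAG-His ("FH") fusion. An EMCV IRES then directs translation of blasticidin S deaminase from the same transcript, so blasticidin selection enriches for cells that also express tagged TAZ. The sequence additionally carries an SV40/EM7 promoter–BleoR (Zeocin resistance) cassette between the blasticidin gene and the 3' LTR, although only blasticidin is listed as the selectable marker. The depositor notes that the TAZ coding region contains an internal SalI site, and that the 3' SalI cloning site was destroyed. The construct serves to make stable TAZ-expressing cell lines for detection or purification via the tags. The associated work concerned cell-based screening for TAZ activators and myogenesis.
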