Features (pLannotate 1.2.2; 30 found; start..end, strand, type, name):
     42..142     +  CDS            Rev (fragment): human immunodeficiency virus 1 (HIV-1) Rev protein; rev; enhances nuclear export of unspliced and incompletely spliced viral mRNAs
    178..1340    +  promoter       EF-1α promoter: strong constitutive promoter for human elongation factor EF-1α
   1373..1393    +  CDS            3xFLAG (fragment): three tandem FLAG® epitope tags
   1399..1421    +  CDS            capTEV™ (fragment): composite tag for in vivo biotinylation, TEV protease cleavage, and 6xHis tagging
   1464..2663    +  CDS            WWTR1: WWTR1_HUMAN - Also known as TAZ. Experimental evidence at protein level: Swiss-Prot protein existence level 1. Transcriptional coactivator which acts as a downstream regulatory target in the Hippo signaling pathway that plays a pivotal role in organ size control and tumor suppression by restricting proliferation and promoting apoptosis (PubMed:11118213, PubMed:18227151). The core of this pathway is composed of a kinase cascade wherein STK3/MST2 and STK4/MST1, in complex with its regulatory protein SAV1, phosphorylates and activates LATS1/2 in complex with its regulatory protein MOB1, which in
   3411..3873    +  misc_feature   IRES: internal ribosome entry site (IRES) of the encephalomyocarditis virus (EMCV)
   3919..4317    +  CDS            BSD: blasticidin S deaminase; Aspergillus terreus BSD; confers resistance to blasticidin
   4377..4706    +  promoter       SV40 promoter: SV40 enhancer and early promoter
   4718..4765    +  promoter       EM7 promoter: synthetic bacterial promoter&nbsp
   4784..5158    +  CDS            BleoR: antibiotic-binding protein; Sh ble from Streptoalloteichus hindustanus; confers resistance to bleomycin, phleomycin, and Zeocin™
   5181..5249    +  CDS            nef (fragment): NEF_HV1Z2 - Experimental evidence at protein level: Swiss-Prot protein existence level 1. Extracellular Nef protein targets CD4(+) T-lymphocytes for apoptosis by interacting with CXCR4 surface receptors. From Human immunodeficiency virus type 1 group M subtype D (isolate Z2/CDC-Z34) (HIV-1).
   5251..5484    +  LTR            3' LTR (ΔU3): self-inactivating 3' long terminal repeat (LTR) from HIV-1
   5556..5677    +  polyA_signal   SV40 poly(A) signal: SV40 polyadenylation signal
   5717..5852    +  rep_origin     SV40 ori: SV40 origin of replication
   5873..5891    -  promoter       T7 promoter: promoter for bacteriophage T7 RNA polymerase
   5899..6054    +  CDS            lacZα (fragment): LacZα fragment of β-galactosidase; lacZ fragment
   6059..6487    +  rep_origin     f1 ori (sequence partly withheld): f1 bacteriophage origin of replication; arrow indicates direction of (+) strand synthesis
   6540..6644    +  promoter       AmpR promoter: bla
   6645..7505    +  CDS            AmpR: β-lactamase; bla; confers resistance to ampicillin, carbenicillin, and related antibiotics
   7676..8264    +  rep_origin     ori: high-copy-number ColE1/pMB1/pBR322/pUC origin of replication
   8447..8539    +  CDS            lacI (fragment): lac repressor; lacI; The lac repressor binds to the lac operator to inhibit transcription in E. coli. This inhibition can be relieved by adding lactose or isopropyl-β-D-thiogalactopyranoside (IPTG).
   8552..8573    +  protein_bind   CAP binding site: CAP binding activates transcription in the presence of cAMP. E. coli catabolite activator protein
   8588..8618    +  promoter       lac promoter: promoter for the E. coli lac operon
   8626..8642    +  protein_bind   lac operator: The lac repressor binds to the lac operator to inhibit transcription in E. coli. This inhibition can be relieved by adding lactose or isopropyl-β-D-thiogalactopyranoside (IPTG). lac repressor encoded by lacI
   8687..8705    +  promoter       T3 promoter: promoter for bacteriophage T3 RNA polymerase
   8733..8959    +  promoter       RSV promoter: Rous sarcoma virus enhancer/promoter
   8960..9140    +  LTR            5' LTR (truncated): truncated 5' long terminal repeat (LTR) from HIV-1
   9187..9312    +  misc_feature   HIV-1 Ψ: packaging signal of human immunodeficiency virus type 1
   9296..9659    +  CDS            HIV-1 gag (fragment): gag protein from human immunodeficiency virus 1; gag
   9805..10038   +  misc_feature   RRE: The Rev response element (RRE) of HIV-1 allows for Rev-dependent mRNA export from the nucleus to the cytoplasm.
>Addgene plasmid #52083 | pLenti-EF-FH-TAZ-ires-blast | addgene full sequence | sequence record 320192 | Addgene NGS Result
TGAATAGAGTTAGGCAGGGATATTCACCATTATCGTTTCAGACCCACCTCCCAACCCCGAGGGGACCCGA
CAGGCCCGAAGGAATAGAAGAAGAAGGTGGAGAGAGAGACAGAGACAGATCCATTCGATTAGTGAACGGA
TCTCGACGGTATCGATTAATTAATTGCTAGCTCGTGAGGCTCCGGTGCCCGTCAGTGGGCAGAGCGCACA
TCGCCCACAGTCCCCGAGAAGTTGGGGGGAGGGGTCGGCAATTGAACCGGTGCCTAGAGAAGGTGGCGCG
GGGTAAACTGGGAAAGTGATGTCGTGTACTGGCTCCGCCTTTTTCCCGAGGGTGGGGGAGAACCGTATAT
AAGTGCAGTAGTCGCCGTGAACGTTCTTTTTCGCAACGGGTTTGCCGCCAGAACACAGGTAAGTGCCGTG
TGTGGTTCCCGCGGGCCTGGCCTCTTTACGGGTTATGGCCCTTGCGTGCCTTGAATTACTTCCACCTGGC
TCCAGTACGTGATTCTTGATCCCGAGCTGGAGCCAGGGGCGGGCCTTGCGCTTTAGGAGCCCCTTCGCCT
CGTGCTTGAGTTGAGGCCTGGCCTGGGCGCTGGGGCCGCCGCGTGCGAATCTGGTGGCACCTTCGCGCCT
GTCTCGCTGCTTTCGATAAGTCTCTAGCCATTTAAAATTTTTGATGACCTGCTGCGACGCTTTTTTTCTG
GCAAGATAGTCTTGTAAATGCGGGCCAGGATCTGCACACTGGTATTTCGGTTTTTGGGGCCGCGGGCGGC
GACGGGGCCCGTGCGTCCCAGCGCACATGTTCGGCGAGGCGGGGCCTGCGAGCGCGGCCACCGAGAATCG
GACGGGGGTAGTCTCAAGCTGGCCGGCCTGCTCTGGTGCCTGGCCTCGCGCCGCCGTGTATCGCCCCGCC
CTGGGCGGCAAGGCTGGCCCGGTCGGCACCAGTTGCGTGAGCGGAAAGATGGCCGCTTCCCGGCCCTGCT
CCAGGGGGCTCAAAATGGAGGACGCGGCGCTCGGGAGAGCGGGCGGGTGAGTCACCCACACAAAGGAAAG
GGGCCTTTCCGTCCTCAGCCGTCGCTTCATGTGACTCCACGGAGTACCGGGCGCCGTCCAGGCACCTCGA
TTAGTTCTGGAGCTTTTGGAGTACGTCGTCTTTAGGTTGGGGGGAGGGGTTTTATGCGATGGAGTTTCCC
CACACTGAGTGGGTGGAGACTGAAGTTAGGCCAGCTTGGCACTTGATGTAATTCTCCTTGGAATTTGCCC
TTTTTGAGTTTGGATCTTGGTTCATTCTCAAGCCTCAGACAGTGGTTCAAAGTTTTTTTCTTCCATTTCA
GGTGTCGTGAAGCTTGTTAACGTTTAAACTAGCCGGGGCCATGGACTACAAAGACGATGACGACAAGGAA
TTGCACCATCATCATCATCATGAATTCACGCGCTCAGGCTCAGCTTCGCTGCCCGCCCAGAAGATGAATC
CGGCCTCGGCGCCCCCTCCGCTCCCGCCGCCTGGGCAGCAAGTGATCCACGTCACGCAGGACCTAGACAC
AGACCTCGAAGCCCTCTTCAACTCTGTCATGAATCCGAAGCCTAGCTCGTGGCGGAAGAAGATCCTGCCG
GAGTCTTTCTTTAAGGAGCCTGATTCGGGCTCGCACTCGCGCCAGTCCAGCACCGACTCGTCGGGCGGCC
ACCCGGGGCCTCGACTGGCTGGGGGTGCCCAGCATGTCCGCTCGCACTCGTCGCCCGCGTCCCTGCAGCT
GGGCACCGGCGCGGGTGCTGCGGGTAGCCCCGCGCAGCAGCACGCGCACCTCCGCCAGCAGTCCTACGAC
GTGACCGACGAGCTGCCACTGCCCCCGGGCTGGGAGATGACCTTCACGGCCACTGGCCAGAGGTACTTCC
TCAATCACATAGAAAAAATCACCACATGGCAAGACCCTAGGAAGGCGATGAATCAGCCTCTGAATCATAT
GAACCTCCACCCTGCCGTCAGTTCCACACCAGTGCCTCAGAGGTCCATGGCAGTATCCCAGCCAAATCTC
GTGATGAATCACCAACACCAGCAGCAGATGGCCCCCAGTACCCTGAGCCAGCAGAACCACCCCACTCAGA
ACCCACCCGCAGGGCTCATGAGTATGCCCAATGCGCTGACCACTCAGCAGCAGCAGCAGCAGAAACTGCG
GCTTCAGAGAATCCAGATGGAGAGAGAAAGGATTCGAATGCGCCAAGAGGAGCTCATGAGGCAGGAAGCT
GCCCTCTGTCGACAGCTCCCCATGGAAGCTGAGACTCTTGCCCCAGTTCAGGCTGCTGTCAACCCACCCA
CGATGACCCCAGACATGAGATCCATCACTAATAATAGCTCAGATCCTTTCCTCAATGGAGGGCCATATCA
TTCGAGGGAGCAGAGCACTGACAGTGGCCTGGGGTTAGGGTGCTACAGTGTCCCCACAACTCCGGAGGAC
TTCCTCAGCAATGTGGATGAGATGGATACAGGAGAAAACGCAGGACAAACACCCATGAACATCAATCCCC
AACAGACCCGTTTCCCTGATTTCCTTGACTGTCTTCCAGGAACAAACGTTGACTTAGGAACTTTGGAATC
TGAAGACCTGATCCCCCTCTTCAATGATGTAGAGTCTGCTCTGAACAAAAGTGAGCCCTTTCTAACCTGG
CTGTAATCACTACCATTGTAACTTGGATGTAGCCATGACCTTACATTTCCTGGGCCTCTTGGAAAAAGTG
ATGGAGCAGAGCAAGTCTGCAGGTGCACCACTTCCCGCCTCCATGACTCGTGCTCCCTCCTTTTTATGTT
GCCAGTTTAATCATTGCCTGGTTTTGATTGAGAGTAACTTAAGTTAAACATAAATAAATATTCTATTTTC
ATTTTCTGCAAGCCTGCGTTCTTGTGACAGATTATACAGAATTGTGTCTGCAGGATTGATTATGCAGAAT
ACTTTTCTCTTTCTTCTCTGCTGCCCCATGGCTAAGCTTTATGGGTGTTAATTGAAATTTATACACCAAT
TGATTTTAAACCATAAAAAGCTGACCACAGGCAGTTACTTCTGAGGGCATCTTGGTCCAGGAAATGTGCA
CAAAATTCGACCTGATTTACAGTTTCAAAAACTGTATTGATGACAGTAGTACCAAATGCTTTAAAAACTA
TTTAACTTGAGCTTTAAAAATCATTGTATGGATAGTAAAATTCTACTGTATGGAATACAATGTAATTTTG
AATCCAAAAAAAAAAAAAAAAAAACTCGACCCGGGCGGCCGCACTCGACAATTCTGCATCTAGGGCGGCC
AATTCCGCCCCTCTCCCCCCCCCCCCCCCCTAACGTTACTGGCCGAAGCCGCTTGGAATAAGGCCGGTGT
GCGTTTGTCTATATGTTATTTTCCACCATATTGCCGTCTTTTGGCAATGTGAGGGCCCGGAAACCTGGCC
CTGTCTTCTTGACGAGCATTCCTAGGGGTCTTTCCCCTCTCGCCAAAGGAATGCAAGGTCTGTTGAATGT
CGTGAAGGAAGCAGTTCCTCTGGAAGCTTCTTGAAGACAAACAACGTCTGTAGCGACCCTTTGCAGGCAG
CGGAACCCCCCACCTGGCGACAGGTGCCTCTGCGGCCAAAAGCCACGTGTATAAGATACACCTGCAAAGG
CGGCACAACCCCAGTGCCACGTTGTGAGTTGGATAGTTGTGGAAAGAGTCAAATGGCTCTCCTCAAGCGT
ATTCAACAAGGGGCTGAAGGATGCCCAGAAGGTACCCCATTGTATGGGATCTGATCTGGGGCCTCGGTGC
ACATGCTTTACATGTGTTTAGTCGAGGTTAAAAAAACGTCTAGGCCCCCCGAACCACGGGGACGTGGTTT
TCCTTTGAAAAACACGATGATAAGCTTGCCACAACCCGGGATCCTCTAGCAAGGTGAGGAACTAAACCAT
GGCCAAGCCTTTGTCTCAAGAAGAATCCACCCTCATTGAAAGAGCAACGGCTACAATCAACAGCATCCCC
ATCTCTGAAGACTACAGCGTCGCCAGCGCAGCTCTCTCTAGCGACGGCCGCATCTTCACTGGTGTCAATG
TATATCATTTTACTGGGGGACCTTGTGCAGAACTCGTGGTGCTGGGCACTGCTGCTGCTGCGGCAGCTGG
CAACCTGACTTGTATCGTCGCGATCGGAAATGAGAACAGGGGCATCTTGAGCCCCTGCGGACGGTGCCGA
CAGGTGCTTCTCGATCTGCATCCTGGGATCAAAGCCATAGTGAAGGACAGTGATGGACAGCCGACGGCAG
TTGGGATTCGTGAATTGCTGCCCTCTGGTTATGTGTGGGAGGGCTAAGCACTTCGTGGCGGCCCGCGTAC
CGGTTAGTAATGAGTTTGGAATTAATTCTGTGGAATGTGTGTCAGTTAGGGTGTGGAAAGTCCCCAGGCT
CCCCAGCAGGCAGAAGTATGCAAAGCATGCATCTCAATTAGTCAGCAACCAGGTGTGGAAAGTCCCCAGG
CTCCCCAGCAGGCAGAAGTATGCAAAGCATGCATCTCAATTAGTCAGCAACCATAGTCCCGCCCCTAACT
CCGCCCATCCCGCCCCTAACTCCGCCCAGTTCCGCCCATTCTCCGCCCCATGGCTGACTAATTTTTTTTA
TTTATGCAGAGGCCGAGGCCGCCTCTGCCTCTGAGCTATTCCAGAAGTAGTGAGGAGGCTTTTTTGGAGG
CCTAGGCTTTTGCAAAAAGCTCCCCCTGTTGACAATTAATCATCGGCATAGTATATCGGCATAGTATAAT
ACGACAAGGTGAGGAACTAAACCATGGCCAAGTTGACCAGTGCCGTTCCGGTGCTCACCGCGCGCGACGT
CGCCGGAGCGGTCGAGTTCTGGACCGACCGGCTCGGGTTCTCCCGGGACTTCGTGGAGGACGACTTCGCC
GGTGTGGTCCGGGACGACGTGACCCTGTTCATCAGCGCGGTCCAGGACCAGGTGGTGCCGGACAACACCC
TGGCCTGGGTGTGGGTGCGCGGCCTGGACGAGCTGTACGCCGAGTGGTCGGAGGTCGTGTCCACGAACTT
CCGGGACGCCTCCGGGCCGGCCATGACCGAGATCGGCGAGCAGCCGTGGGGGCGGGAGTTCGCCCTGCGC
GACCCGGCCGGCAACTGCGTGCACTTCGTGGCCGAGGAGCAGGACTGACACGTGCTACGAGATTTAAATG
GTACCTTTAAGACCAATGACTTACAAGGCAGCTGTAGATCTTAGCCACTTTTTAAAAGAAAAGGGGGGAC
TGGAAGGGCTAATTCACTCCCAACGAAGACAAGATCTGCTTTTTGCTTGTACTGGGTCTCTCTGGTTAGA
CCAGATCTGAGCCTGGGAGCTCTCTGGCTAACTAGGGAACCCACTGCTTAAGCCTCAATAAAGCTTGCCT
TGAGTGCTTCAAGTAGTGTGTGCCCGTCTGTTGTGTGACTCTGGTAACTAGAGATCCCTCAGACCCTTTT
AGTCAGTGTGGAAAATCTCTAGCAGTAGTAGTTCATGTCATCTTATTATTCAGTATTTATAACTTGCAAA
GAAATGAATATCAGAGAGTGAGAGGAACTTGTTTATTGCAGCTTATAATGGTTACAAATAAAGCAATAGC
ATCACAAATTTCACAAATAAAGCATTTTTTTCACTGCATTCTAGTTGTGGTTTGTCCAAACTCATCAATG
TATCTTATCATGTCTGGCTCTAGCTATCCCGCCCCTAACTCCGCCCATCCCGCCCCTAACTCCGCCCAGT
TCCGCCCATTCTCCGCCCCATGGCTGACTAATTTTTTTTATTTATGCAGAGGCCGAGGCCGCCTCGGCCT
CTGAGCTATTCCAGAAGTAGTGAGGAGGCTTTTTTGGAGGCCTAGGGACGTACCCAATTCGCCCTATAGT
GAGTCGTATTACGCGCGCTCACTGGCCGTCGTTTTACAACGTCGTGACTGGGAAAACCCTGGCGTTACCC
AACTTAATCGCCTTGCAGCACATCCCCCTTTCGCCAGCTGGCGTAATAGCGAAGAGGCCCGCACCGATCG
CCCTTCCCAACAGTTGCGCAGCCTGAATGGCGAATGGG
[124 nt withheld, positions 6059-6182]
C
[91 nt withheld, positions 6184-6274]
A
[49 nt withheld, positions 6276-6324]
CCTTTGACGTTGGAGTCCACGTTCTTT
[37 nt withheld, positions 6352-6388]
ACCCTATCTCGGTCTATTCTTTTGATTTATAAGGGATTTTGCCGATTTCGGCCTATTGGTTAAAAAATGA
GCTGATTTAACAAAAATTTAACGCGAATTTTAACAAAATATTAACGCTTACAATTTAGGTGGCACTTTTC
GGGGAAATGTGCGCGGAACCCCTATTTGTTTATTTTTCTAAATACATTCAAATATGTATCCGCTCATGAG
ACAATAACCCTGATAAATGCTTCAATAATATTGAAAAAGGAAGAGTATGAGTATTCAACATTTCCGTGTC
GCCCTTATTCCCTTTTTTGCGGCATTTTGCCTTCCTGTTTTTGCTCACCCAGAAACGCTGGTGAAAGTAA
AAGATGCTGAAGATCAGTTGGGTGCACGAGTGGGTTACATCGAACTGGATCTCAACAGCGGTAAGATCCT
TGAGAGTTTTCGCCCCGAAGAACGTTTTCCAATGATGAGCACTTTTAAAGTTCTGCTATGTGGCGCGGTA
TTATCCCGTATTGACGCCGGGCAAGAGCAACTCGGTCGCCGCATACACTATTCTCAGAATGACTTGGTTG
AGTACTCACCAGTCACAGAAAAGCATCTTACGGATGGCATGACAGTAAGAGAATTATGCAGTGCTGCCAT
AACCATGAGTGATAACACTGCGGCCAACTTACTTCTGACAACGATCGGAGGACCGAAGGAGCTAACCGCT
TTTTTGCACAACATGGGGGATCATGTAACTCGCCTTGATCGTTGGGAACCGGAGCTGAATGAAGCCATAC
CAAACGACGAGCGTGACACCACGATGCCTGTAGCAATGGCAACAACGTTGCGCAAACTATTAACTGGCGA
ACTACTTACTCTAGCTTCCCGGCAACAATTAATAGACTGGATGGAGGCGGATAAAGTTGCAGGACCACTT
CTGCGCTCGGCCCTTCCGGCTGGCTGGTTTATTGCTGATAAATCTGGAGCCGGTGAGCGTGGGTCTCGCG
GTATCATTGCAGCACTGGGGCCAGATGGTAAGCCCTCCCGTATCGTAGTTATCTACACGACGGGGAGTCA
GGCAACTATGGATGAACGAAATAGACAGATCGCTGAGATAGGTGCCTCACTGATTAAGCATTGGTAACTG
TCAGACCAAGTTTACTCATATATACTTTAGATTGATTTAAAACTTCATTTTTAATTTAAAAGGATCTAGG
TGAAGATCCTTTTTGATAATCTCATGACCAAAATCCCTTAACGTGAGTTTTCGTTCCACTGAGCGTCAGA
CCCCGTAGAAAAGATCAAAGGATCTTCTTGAGATCCTTTTTTTCTGCGCGTAATCTGCTGCTTGCAAACA
AAAAAACCACCGCTACCAGCGGTGGTTTGTTTGCCGGATCAAGAGCTACCAACTCTTTTTCCGAAGGTAA
CTGGCTTCAGCAGAGCGCAGATACCAAATACTGTTCTTCTAGTGTAGCCGTAGTTAGGCCACCACTTCAA
GAACTCTGTAGCACCGCCTACATACCTCGCTCTGCTAATCCTGTTACCAGTGGCTGCTGCCAGTGGCGAT
AAGTCGTGTCTTACCGGGTTGGACTCAAGACGATAGTTACCGGATAAGGCGCAGCGGTCGGGCTGAACGG
GGGGTTCGTGCACACAGCCCAGCTTGGAGCGAACGACCTACACCGAACTGAGATACCTACAGCGTGAGCT
ATGAGAAAGCGCCACGCTTCCCGAAGGGAGAAAGGCGGACAGGTATCCGGTAAGCGGCAGGGTCGGAACA
GGAGAGCGCACGAGGGAGCTTCCAGGGGGAAACGCCTGGTATCTTTATAGTCCTGTCGGGTTTCGCCACC
TCTGACTTGAGCGTCGATTTTTGTGATGCTCGTCAGGGGGGCGGAGCCTATGGAAAAACGCCAGCAACGC
GGCCTTTTTACGGTTCCTGGCCTTTTGCTGGCCTTTTGCTCACATGTTCTTTCCTGCGTTATCCCCTGAT
TCTGTGGATAACCGTATTACCGCCTTTGAGTGAGCTGATACCGCTCGCCGCAGCCGAACGACCGAGCGCA
GCGAGTCAGTGAGCGAGGAAGCGGAAGAGCGCCCAATACGCAAACCGCCTCTCCCCGCGCGTTGGCCGAT
TCATTAATGCAGCTGGCACGACAGGTTTCCCGACTGGAAAGCGGGCAGTGAGCGCAACGCAATTAATGTG
AGTTAGCTCACTCATTAGGCACCCCAGGCTTTACACTTTATGCTTCCGGCTCGTATGTTGTGTGGAATTG
TGAGCGGATAACAATTTCACACAGGAAACAGCTATGACCATGATTACGCCAAGCGCGCAATTAACCCTCA
CTAAAGGGAACAAAAGCTGGAGCTGCAAGCTTAATGTAGTCTTATGCAATACTCTTGTAGTCTTGCAACA
TGGTAACGATGAGTTAGCAACATGCCTTACAAGGAGAGAAAAAGCACCGTGCATGCCGATTGGTGGAAGT
AAGGTGGTACGATCGTGCCTTATTAGGAAGGCAACAGACGGGTCTGACATGGATTGGACGAACCACTGAA
TTGCCGCATTGCAGAGATATTGTATTTAAGTGCCTAGCTCGATACATAAACGGGTCTCTCTGGTTAGACC
AGATCTGAGCCTGGGAGCTCTCTGGCTAACTAGGGAACCCACTGCTTAAGCCTCAATAAAGCTTGCCTTG
AGTGCTTCAAGTAGTGTGTGCCCGTCTGTTGTGTGACTCTGGTAACTAGAGATCCCTCAGACCCTTTTAG
TCAGTGTGGAAAATCTCTAGCAGTGGCGCCCGAACAGGGACTTGAAAGCGAAAGGGAAACCAGAGGAGCT
CTCTCGACGCAGGACTCGGCTTGCTGAAGCGCGCACGGCAAGAGGCGAGGGGCGGCGACTGGTGAGTACG
CCAAAAATTTTGACTAGCGGAGGCTAGAAGGAGAGAGATGGGTGCGAGAGCGTCAGTATTAAGCGGGGGA
GAATTAGATCGCGATGGGAAAAAATTCGGTTAAGGCCAGGGGGAAAGAAAAAATATAAATTAAAACATAT
AGTATGGGCAAGCAGGGAGCTAGAACGATTCGCAGTTAATCCTGGCCTGTTAGAAACATCAGAAGGCTGT
AGACAAATACTGGGACAGCTACAACCATCCCTTCAGACAGGATCAGAAGAACTTAGATCATTATATAATA
CAGTAGCAACCCTCTATTGTGTGCATCAAAGGATAGAGATAAAAGACACCAAGGAAGCTTTAGACAAGAT
AGAGGAAGAGCAAAACAAAAGTAAGACCACCGCACAGCAAGCGGCCGCTGATCTTCAGACCTGGAGGAGG
AGATATGAGGGACAATTGGAGAAGTGAATTATATAAATATAAAGTAGTAAAAATTGAACCATTAGGAGTA
GCACCCACCAAGGCAAAGAGAAGAGTGGTGCAGAGAGAAAAAAGAGCAGTGGGAATAGGAGCTTTGTTCC
TTGGGTTCTTGGGAGCAGCAGGAAGCACTATGGGCGCAGCGTCAATGACGCTGACGGTACAGGCCAGACA
ATTATTGTCTGGTATAGTGCAGCAGCAGAACAATTTGCTGAGGGCTATTGAGGCGCAACAGCATCTGTTG
CAACTCACAGTCTGGGGCATCAAGCAGCTCCAGGCAAGAATCCTGGCTGTGGAAAGATACCTAAAGGATC
AACAGCTCCTGGGGATTTGGGGTTGCTCTGGAAAACTCATTTGCACCACTGCTGTGCCTTGGAATGCTAG
TTGGAGTAATAAATCTCTGGAACAGATTTGGAATCACACGACCTGGATGGAGTGGGACAGAGAAATTAAC
AATTACACAAGCTTAATACACTCCTTAATTGAAGAATCGCAAAACCAGCAAGAAAAGAATGAACAAGAAT
TATTGGAATTAGATAAATGGGCAAGTTTGTGGAATTGGTTTAACATAACAAATTGGCTGTGGTATATAAA
ATTATTCATAATGATAGTAGGAGGCTTGGTAGGTTTAAGAATAGTTTTTGCTGTACTTTCTATAG
