>Addgene plasmid #52083 | pLenti-EF-FH-TAZ-ires-blast | addgene partial sequence | sequence record 82631 | EF1a-F 5'-TCAAGCCTCAGACAGTGGTTC-3'
GAAGCTTGTTAACGTTTAAACTAGCCGGGGCCATGGACTACAAAGACGATGACGATAAGGAATTGCACCA
TCATCATCATCATGAATTCACGCGCTCAGGCTCAGCTTCGCTGCCCGCCCAGAAGATGAATCCGGCCTCG
GCGCCCCCTCCGCTCCCGCCGCCTGGGCAGCAAGTGATCCACGTCACGCAGGACCTAGACACAGACCTCG
AAGCCCTCTTCAACTCTGTCATGAATCCGAAGCCTAGCTCGTGGCGGAAGAAGATCCTGCCGGAGTCTTT
CTTTAAGGAGCCTGATTCGGGCTCGCACTCGCGCCAGTCCAGCACCGACTCGTCGGGCGGCCACCCGGGG
CCTCGACTGGCTGGGGGTGCCCAGCATGTCCGCTCGCACTCGTCGCCCGCGTCCCTGCAGCTGGGCACCG
GCGCGGGTGCTGCGGGTAGCCCCGCGCAGCAGCACGCGCACCTCCGCCAGCAGTCCTACGACGTGACCGA
CGAGCTGCCACTGCCCCCGGGCTGGGAGATGACCTTCACGGCCACTGGCCAGAGGTACTTCCTCAATCAC
ATAGAAAAAATCACCACATGGCAAGACCCTAGGAAGGCGATGAATCAGCCTCTGAATCATATGAACCTCC
ACCCTGCCGTCAGTTCCACACCAGTGCCTCAGAGGTCCATGGCAGTATCCCAGCCAAATCTCGTGATGAA
TCACCAACACCAGCAGC
