>Addgene plasmid #52083 | pLenti-EF-FH-TAZ-ires-blast | addgene partial sequence | sequence record 83031 | pBABE3 5'-ACCCTAACTGACACACATTCC-3'
AACCGGTACGCGGGCCGCCACGAAGTGCTTAGCCCTCCCACACATAACCAGAGGGCAGCAATTCACGAAT
CCCAACTGCCGTCGGCTGTCCATCACTGTCCTTCACTATGGCTTTGATCCCAGGATGCAGATCGAGAAGC
ACCTGTCGGCACCGTCCGCAGGGGCTCAAGATGCCCCTGTTCTCATTTCCGATCGCGACGATACAAGTCA
GGTTGCCAGCTGCCGCAGCAGCAGCAGTGCCCAGCACCACGAGTTCTGCACAAGGTCCCCCAGTAAAATG
ATATACATTGACACCAGTGAAGATGCGGCCGTCGCTAGAGAGAGCTGCGCTGGCGACGCTGTAGTCTTCA
GAGATGGGGATGCTGTTGATTGTAGCCGTTGCTCTTTCAATGAGGGTGGATTCTTCTTGAGACAAAGGCT
TGGCCATGGTTTAGTTCCTCACCTTGCTAGAGGATCCCGGGTTGTGGCAAGCTTATCATCGTGTTTTTCA
AAGGAAAACCACGTCCCCGTGGTTCGGGGGGCCTAGACGTTTTTTTAACCTCGACTAAACACATGTAAAG
CATGTGCACCGAGGCCCCAGATCAGATCCCATACAATGGGGTACCTTCTGGGCATCCTTCAGCCCCTTGT
TGAATACGCTTGAGGAGAGCCATTTGACTCTTTCCACAACTATCCAACTCACAACGTGGCACTGGGGTTG
TGCCGCCTTTGCAGGTGTATCTTATACACGTGGCTTTTGGCCGCAGAGGCACCTGTCGCCAGGTGGGGGG
TTCCGCTGCCTGCAAAGGGTCGCTACAGACGTTGTTTGTCTTC
